>Addgene plasmid #120737 | GGE368 | addgene full sequence | sequence record 259151 | Addgene NGS Result
AGCGCCCAATACGCAAACCGCCTCTCCCCGCGCGTTGGCCGATTCATTAATGCAGCTGGCACGACAGGTT
TCCCGACTGGAAAGCGGGCAGTGAGCGCAACGCAATTAATGTGAGTTAGCTCACTCATTAGGCACCCCAG
GCTTTACACTTTATGCTTCCGGCTCGTATGTTGTGTGGAATTGTGAGCGGATAACAATTTCACACAGGAA
ACAGCTATGACCATGATTACGCCAAGCTATTTAGGTGACACTATAGAATACTCAAGCTATGCATCAAGCT
TGGTACCGAGCTCGGATCCACTAGTAACGGCCGCCAGTGTGCTGGAATTCGCCCTTGGGGGTCTCTAGGT
TAGGGATAACAGGGTAATGATAACTTCGTATAGCATACATTATACGAAGTTATGGGGTTGGCGGCGCATT
TGTGTCCCAAAAAACAGCCCCAATTGCCCCAATTGACCCCAAATTGACCCAGTAGCGGACCCAACCCCGG
CGAGAGCCCCCTTCACCCCACATATCAAACCTCCCCCGGTTCCCACACTTGCCGTTAAGGGCGTAGGGTA
CTGCAGTCTGGAATCTACGCTTGTTCAGACTTTGTACTAGTTTCTTTGTCTGGCCATCCGGGTAACCCAT
GCCGGACGCAAAATAGACTACTGAAAATTTTTTTGCTTTGTGGTTGGGACTTTAGCCAAGGGTATAAAAG
ACCACCGTCCCCGAATTACCTTTCCTCTTCTTTTCTCTCTCTCCTTGTCAACTCACACCCGAAGCACAAT
GACCACTCTGGATGACACCGCTTACCGATACCGAACTTCCGTTCCTGGCGATGCCGAGGCTATTGAGGCT
CTGGATGGATCTTTCACCACTGACACCGTTTTCCGAGTGACCGCTACTGGCGACGGCTTCACCCTGCGAG
AGGTGCCTGTCGACCCTCCTCTCACCAAGGTTTTCCCTGACGATGAGTCGGACGATGAGTCTGACGCTGG
AGAGGACGGCGACCCTGACTCTCGAACTTTCGTGGCTTACGGCGACGATGGCGACCTGGCCGGCTTTGTG
GTCGTTTCTTACTCCGGATGGAACCGACGACTGACCGTGGAGGACATCGAGGTCGCTCCTGAGCACCGAG
GTCATGGTGTCGGACGAGCTCTGATGGGTCTGGCTACTGAGTTCGCTCGAGAGCGAGGTGCTGGCCACCT
GTGGCTCGAGGTCACCAACGTTAACGCCCCTGCTATTCATGCCTACCGACGAATGGGTTTTACCCTGTGT
GGCCTCGATACTGCCCTGTACGACGGAACCGCTTCCGATGGAGAGCAGGCCCTCTACATGTCGATGCCCT
GCCCTTAAGTGTCTGTGGTATCTAAGCTATTTATCACTCTTTACAACTTCTACCTCAACTATCTACTTTA
ATAAATGAATATCGTTTATTCTCTATGATTACTGTATATGCGTTCCTCTAAGACAAATCGAATATAACTT
CGTATAGCAGGAGTTATCCGAAGCGAGTAGGGATAACAGGGTAATACGGAGAGACCCCCAAGGGCGAATT
CTGCAGATATCCATCACACTGGCGGCCGCTCGAGCATGCATCTAGAGGGCCCAATTCGCCCTATAGTGAG
TCGTATTACAATTCACTGGCCGTCGTTTTACAACGTCGTGACTGGGAAAACCCTGGCGTTACCCAACTTA
ATCGCCTTGCAGCACATCCCCCTTTCGCCAGCTGGCGTAATAGCGAAGAGGCCCGCACCGATCGCCCTTC
CCAACAGTTGCGCAGCCTATACGTACGGCAGTTTAAGGTTTACACCTATAAAAGAGAGAGCCGTTATCGT
CTGTTTGTGGATGTACAGAGTGATATTATTGACACGCCGGGGCGACGGATGGTGATCCCCCTGGCCAGTG
CACGTCTGCTGTCAGATAAAGTCTCCCGTGAACTTTACCCGGTGGTGCATATCGGGGATGAAAGCTGGCG
CATGATGACCACCGATATGGCCAGTGTGCCGGTCTCCGTTATCGGGGAAGAAGTGGCTGATCTCAGCCAC
CGCGAAAATGACATCAAAAACGCCATTAACCTGATGTTCTGGGGAATATAAATGTCAGGCATGAGATTAT
CAAAAAGGATCTTCACCTAGATCCTTTTCACGTAGAAAGCCAGTCCGCAGAAACGGTGCTGACCCCGGAT
GAATGTCAGCTACTGGGCTATCTGGACAAGGGAAAACGCAAGCGCAAAGAGAAAGCAGGTAGCTTGCAGT
GGGCTTACATGGCGATAGCTAGACTGGGCGGTTTTATGGACAGCAAGCGAACCGGAATTGCCAGCTGGGG
CGCCCTCTGGTAAGGTTGGGAAGCCCTGCAAAGTAAACTGGATGGCTTTCTTGCCGCCAAGGATCTGATG
GCGCAGGGGATCAAGCTCTGATCAAGAGACAGGATGAGGATCGTTTCGCATGATTGAACAAGATGGATTG
CACGCAGGTTCTCCGGCCGCTTGGGTGGAGAGGCTATTCGGCTATGACTGGGCACAACAGACAATCGGCT
GCTCTGATGCCGCCGTGTTCCGGCTGTCAGCGCAGGGGCGCCCGGTTCTTTTTGTCAAGACCGACCTGTC
CGGTGCCCTGAATGAACTGCAAGACGAGGCAGCGCGGCTATCGTGGCTGGCCACGACGGGCGTTCCTTGC
GCAGCTGTGCTCGACGTTGTCACTGAAGCGGGAAGGGACTGGCTGCTATTGGGCGAAGTGCCGGGGCAGG
ATCTCCTGTCATCTCACCTTGCTCCTGCCGAGAAAGTATCCATCATGGCTGATGCAATGCGGCGGCTGCA
TACGCTTGATCCGGCTACCTGCCCATTCGACCACCAAGCGAAACATCGCATCGAGCGAGCACGTACTCGG
ATGGAAGCCGGTCTTGTCGATCAGGATGATCTGGACGAAGAGCATCAGGGGCTCGCGCCAGCCGAACTGT
TCGCCAGGCTCAAGGCGAGCATGCCCGACGGCGAGGATCTCGTCGTGACCCATGGCGATGCCTGCTTGCC
GAATATCATGGTGGAAAATGGCCGCTTTTCTGGATTCATCGACTGTGGCCGGCTGGGTGTGGCGGACCGC
TATCAGGACATAGCGTTGGCTACCCGTGATATTGCTGAAGAGCTTGGCGGCGAATGGGCTGACCGCTTCC
TCGTGCTTTACGGTATCGCCGCTCCCGATTCGCAGCGCATCGCCTTCTATCGCCTTCTTGACGAGTTCTT
CTGAATTATTAACGCTTACAATTTCCTGATGCGGTATTTTCTCCTTACGCATCTGTGCGGTATTTCACAC
CGCATCAGGTGGCACTTTTCGGGGAAATGTGCGCGGAACCCCTATTTGTTTATTTTTCTAAATACATTCA
AATATGTATCCGCTCATGAGACAATAACCCTGATAAATGCTTCAATAATAGCACGTGAGGAGGGCCACCA
TGGCCAAGTTGACCAGTGCCGTTCCGGTGCTCACCGCGCGCGACGTCGCCGGAGCGGTCGAGTTCTGGAC
CGACCGGCTCGGGTTCTCCCGGGACTTCGTGGAGGACGACTTCGCCGGTGTGGTCCGGGACGACGTGACC
CTGTTCATCAGCGCGGTCCAGGACCAGGTGGTGCCGGACAACACCCTGGCCTGGGTGTGGGTGCGCGGCC
TGGACGAGCTGTACGCCGAGTGGTCGGAGGTCGTGTCCACGAACTTCCGGGACGCCTCCGGGCCGGCCAT
GACCGAGATCGGCGAGCAGCCGTGGGGGCGGGAGTTCGCCCTGCGCGACCCGGCCGGCAACTGCGTGCAC
TTCGTGGCCGAGGAGCAGGACTGACACGTGCTAAAACTTCATTTTTAATTTAAAAGGATCTAGGTGAAGA
TCCTTTTTGATAATCTCATGACCAAAATCCCTTAACGTGAGTTTTCGTTCCACTGAGCGTCAGACCCCGT
AGAAAAGATCAAAGGATCTTCTTGAGATCCTTTTTTTCTGCGCGTAATCTGCTGCTTGCAAACAAAAAAA
CCACCGCTACCAGCGGTGGTTTGTTTGCCGGATCAAGAGCTACCAACTCTTTTTCCGAAGGTAACTGGCT
TCAGCAGAGCGCAGATACCAAATACTGTTCTTCTAGTGTAGCCGTAGTTAGGCCACCACTTCAAGAACTC
TGTAGCACCGCCTACATACCTCGCTCTGCTAATCCTGTTACCAGTGGCTGCTGCCAGTGGCGATAAGTCG
TGTCTTACCGGGTTGGACTCAAGACGATAGTTACCGGATAAGGCGCAGCGGTCGGGCTGAACGGGGGGTT
CGTGCACACAGCCCAGCTTGGAGCGAACGACCTACACCGAACTGAGATACCTACAGCGTGAGCTATGAGA
AAGCGCCACGCTTCCCGAAGGGAGAAAGGCGGACAGGTATCCGGTAAGCGGCAGGGTCGGAACAGGAGAG
CGCACGAGGGAGCTTCCAGGGGGAAACGCCTGGTATCTTTATAGTCCTGTCGGGTTTCGCCACCTCTGAC
TTGAGCGTCGATTTTTGTGATGCTCGTCAGGGGGGCGGAGCCTATGGAAAAACGCCAGCAACGCGGCCTT
TTTACGGTTCCTGGCCTTTTGCTGGCCTTTTGCTCACATGTTCTTTCCTGCGTTATCCCCTGATTCTGTG
GATAACCGTATTACCGCCTTTGAGTGAGCTGATACCGCTCGCCGCAGCCGAACGACCGAGCGCAGCGAGT
CAGTGAGCGAGGAAGCGGAAG
Features (pLannotate 1.2.2; 16 found; start..end, strand, type, name):
      2..94      +  CDS            lacI (fragment): lac repressor; lacI; The lac repressor binds to the lac operator to inhibit transcription in E. coli. This inhibition can be relieved by adding lactose or isopropyl-β-D-thiogalactopyranoside (IPTG).
    107..128     +  protein_bind   CAP binding site: CAP binding activates transcription in the presence of cAMP. E. coli catabolite activator protein
    143..173     +  promoter       lac promoter: promoter for the E. coli lac operon
    181..197     +  protein_bind   lac operator: The lac repressor binds to the lac operator to inhibit transcription in E. coli. This inhibition can be relieved by adding lactose or isopropyl-β-D-thiogalactopyranoside (IPTG). lac repressor encoded by lacI
    239..257     +  promoter       SP6 promoter: promoter for bacteriophage SP6 RNA polymerase
    370..403     +  protein_bind   loxP: Cre-mediated recombination occurs in the 8-bp core sequence (GCATACAT). Cre recombinase
    769..1335    +  CDS            sta: STA_STRLA - Experimental evidence at protein level: Swiss-Prot protein existence level 1. Involved in resistance to streptothricin, a broad-spectrum antibiotic produced by streptomycetes. Detoxifies streptothricin via acetylation of the beta amino group of the first beta-lysyl moiety of streptothricin. From Streptomyces lavendulae.
   1600..1618    -  promoter       T7 promoter: promoter for bacteriophage T7 RNA polymerase
   1621..1768    +  CDS            lacZα (fragment): LacZα fragment of β-galactosidase; lacZ fragment
   1778..2081    +  CDS            ccdB (fragment): CcdB, a bacterial toxin that poisons DNA gyrase; ccdB; Plasmids containing the ccdB gene cannot be propagated in standard E. coli strains.
   2129..2398    +  CDS            tnpA (fragment): TN5P_ECOLX - Also known as tnp. Experimental evidence at protein level: Swiss-Prot protein existence level 1. Mediates transposition of transposon Tn5 by a 'cut and paste' mechanism. First, the monomeric transposase binds the 19 bp inverted DNA repeats flanking the transposon. Then, dimerization of the DNA- bound transposase creates a synaptic DNA complex. After nicking of the first DNA strand, excision of the transposon proceeds through a series of intermediates. The transposase then mediates the insertion of the transposon at a new site by strand transfer. The activity of the wild- type tran
   2430..3224    +  CDS            NeoR/KanR: aminoglycoside phosphotransferase from Tn5; aph(3')-II (or nptII); confers resistance to neomycin, kanamycin, and G418 (Geneticin®)
   3245..3295    -  misc_feature   bom (fragment): basis of mobility region from pBR322
   3322..3410    +  promoter       AmpR promoter (fragment): bla
   3430..3804    +  CDS            BleoR: antibiotic-binding protein; Sh ble from Streptoalloteichus hindustanus; confers resistance to bleomycin, phleomycin, and Zeocin™
   3942..4530    +  rep_origin     ori: high-copy-number ColE1/pMB1/pBR322/pUC origin of replication
