[The description below was written by a language model from this plasmid's Addgene catalogue record and pLannotate feature annotations shown in this document.]
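Description:
GGE368 is a part-donor plasmid from a modular Golden Gate toolkit for building expression plasmids for the oleaginous yeast Yarrowia lipolytica. It is a cloning/assembly plasmid based on the pCR4Blunt-TOPO backbone, into which a synthetic 1,173 bp insert called Marker_Nat was introduced by TOPO cloning. The plasmid is maintained in E. coli through a high-copy ColE1/pUC-type origin and is selected with kanamycin, conferred by the Tn5-derived NeoR/KanR aminoglycoside phosphotransferase gene. The sequenced record is 4,711 nt and also shows a BleoR (Sh ble) coding sequence behind a partial AmpR promoter, although the catalogue lists only kanamycin for bacterial selection.

The insert sits in the TOPO cloning region, between the lac promoter/operator and SP6 promoter on one side and the T7 promoter and lacZα–ccdB fragments on the other. These fragments are remnants of the backbone's insertion-based positive selection system. The core of the payload is the sta open reading frame from Streptomyces lavendulae. It encodes a streptothricin acetyltransferase that detoxifies streptothricin-class antibiotics, consistent with the "Nat" marker name and its stated role as an antibiotic resistance marker for selecting Y. lipolytica transformants. One loxP site is annotated upstream of the coding sequence. Such sites are generally used for Cre-mediated marker excision, but only a single site was detected and the record does not describe marker recycling. The yeast promoter and terminator driving the marker, and the Golden Gate type IIS sites and overhangs that release the part, are neither annotated nor stated in the record. In use, the marker module is excised and combined with other toolkit parts to assemble a complete Y. lipolytica expression vector.
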