Addgene plasmid #120737: GGE368
Purpose: Part of GoldenGate Yarrowia lipolytica toolkit for assembling an expression plasmid for Y. lipolytic yeast. Antibiotic resistance marker for selection after transformation in Y. lipolytica (Marker_Nat)
Depositing lab: Tristan Rossignol. Depositing organization: INRAE Jouy-en-Josas. Publication: A modular Golden Gate toolkit for Yarrowia lipolytica synthetic biology. Larroude M, Park YK, Soudier P, Kubiak M, Nicaud JM, Rossignol T. Microb Biotechnol. 2019 May 31. doi: 10.1111/1751-7915.13427. PubMed 31148366.
Backbone
  Vector backbone: pCR4Blunt-TOPO
  Vector type: Cloning/assembly plasmid
Growth in bacteria
  Bacterial resistance: Kanamycin, 50 μg/mL
  Growth temperature: 37°C
  Growth strain: DH5alpha
  Copy number: High Copy
Gene/Insert
  Gene/Insert name: Marker_Nat
  Species: Synthetic
  Insert size (bp): 1173
  Cloning method: TOPO Cloning
Terms and licenses: Academic/Nonprofit Terms; Industry Terms: Not Available to Industry
How to cite: GGE368 was a gift from Tristan Rossignol (Addgene plasmid # 120737 ; http://n2t.net/addgene:120737 ; RRID:Addgene_120737)
