>Addgene plasmid #120737 | GGE368 | depositor partial sequence | sequence record 229347 | Marker_Nat
GGTCTCTAGGTTAGGGATAACAGGGTAATGATAACTTCGTATAGCATACATTATACGAAGTTATGGGGTT
GGCGGCGCATTTGTGTCCCAAAAAACAGCCCCAATTGCCCCAATTGACCCCAAATTGACCCAGTAGCGGA
CCCAACCCCGGCGAGAGCCCCCTTCACCCCACATATCAAACCTCCCCCGGTTCCCACACTTGCCGTTAAG
GGCGTAGGGTACTGCAGTCTGGAATCTACGCTTGTTCAGACTTTGTACTAGTTTCTTTGTCTGGCCATCC
GGGTAACCCATGCCGGACGCAAAATAGACTACTGAAAATTTTTTTGCTTTGTGGTTGGGACTTTAGCCAA
GGGTATAAAAGACCACCGTCCCCGAATTACCTTTCCTCTTCTTTTCTCTCTCTCCTTGTCAACTCACACC
CGAAGCACAATGACCACTCTGGATGACACCGCTTACCGATACCGAACTTCCGTTCCTGGCGATGCCGAGG
CTATTGAGGCTCTGGATGGATCTTTCACCACTGACACCGTTTTCCGAGTGACCGCTACTGGCGACGGCTT
CACCCTGCGAGAGGTGCCTGTCGACCCTCCTCTCACCAAGGTTTTCCCTGACGATGAGTCGGACGATGAG
TCTGACGCTGGAGAGGACGGCGACCCTGACTCTCGAACTTTCGTGGCTTACGGCGACGATGGCGACCTGG
CCGGCTTTGTGGTCGTTTCTTACTCCGGATGGAACCGACGACTGACCGTGGAGGACATCGAGGTCGCTCC
TGAGCACCGAGGTCATGGTGTCGGACGAGCTCTGATGGGTCTGGCTACTGAGTTCGCTCGAGAGCGAGGT
GCTGGCCACCTGTGGCTCGAGGTCACCAACGTTAACGCCCCTGCTATTCATGCCTACCGACGAATGGGTT
TTACCCTGTGTGGCCTCGATACTGCCCTGTACGACGGAACCGCTTCCGATGGAGAGCAGGCCCTCTACAT
GTCGATGCCCTGCCCTTAAGTGTCTGTGGTATCTAAGCTATTTATCACTCTTTACAACTTCTACCTCAAC
TATCTACTTTAATAAATGAATATCGTTTATTCTCTATGATTACTGTATATGCGTTCCTCTAAGACAAATC
GAATATAACTTCGTATAGCAGGAGTTATCCGAAGCGAGTAGGGATAACAGGGTAATACGGAGAGACC
